>Addgene plasmid #137192 | CNC3G (CASANOVA-C3 with glycine linkers) | addgene full sequence | sequence record 272422 | Addgene NGS Result
TGCCAAGTACGCCCCCTATTGACGTCAATGACGGTAAATGGCCCGCCTGGCATTATGCCCAGTACATGAC
CTTATGGGACTTTCCTACTTGGCAGTACATCTACGTATTAGTCATCGCTATTACCATGGTGATGCGGTTT
TGGCAGTACATCAATGGGCGTGGATAGCGGTTTGACTCACGGGGATTTCCAAGTCTCCACCCCATTGACG
TCAATGGGAGTTTGTTTTGGCACCAAAATCAACGGGACTTTCCAAAATGTCGTAACAACTCCGCCCCATT
GACGCAAATGGGCGGTAGGCGTGTACGGTGGGAGGTCTATATAAGCAGAGCTCTCTGGCTAACTAGAGAA
CCCACTGCTTACTGGCTTATCGAAATTAATACGACTCACTATAGGGAGACCCAAGCTGGCTAGCGCCACC
ATGGCTTTCAAGAGAGCTATTATATTTACGTCCTTTAATGGTTTTGAGAAGGTCTCTCGAACAGAGAAGC
GACGCCTTGCCAAGATAATTAACGCGAGGGTCTCAATTATTGATGAGTATCTCAGAGCCAAGGATACAAA
CGCGAGCCTGGATGGCCAATACCGAGCCTTTCTGTTTGGACTTGCTACAACTTTGGAGCGGATTGAGAAG
AATTTCGTCATAACTGATCCCAGGTTGCCTGATAATCCTATAATATTCGCCTCCGATAGTTTTCTTCAAC
TTACGGAGTACTCCAGAGAGGAGATACTGGGAAGGAATTGCAGATTCCTCCAAGGTCCAGAAACTGATAG
AGCTACTGTGAGGAAGATACGGGATGCCATTGACAATCAAACTGAAGTGACAGTGCAACTTATCAATTAC
ACCAAGTCAGGGAAAAAATTCTGGAACCTGTTCCATTTGCAACCCATGAGGGACCAAAAGGGCGATGTGC
AATATTTCATAGGCGTTCAACTTGATGGTACTGAACACGTCAGAGATGCGGCGGAGCGAGAAGGAGTGAT
GCTGATTAAGAAAACAGCAGAGAATATCGACGAAGCGGCGAAAGAGTTGGGAAACGACGAAAGCCCCGCG
ATGACAGAGTTCCTCGCAAAACTGAAAGCATTCGCGGAGAGCTGCACGGGAATATCAATAGATGCGTGGG
AGATTGAAGAGAGCGAGTATGTTCGACTGCCCGTTGAACGCCGGGATTTCCTGGCCGCTGCGAATGGCAA
GGAAATCTTCAAGATATAACTCGAGCGGCCGCCACTGTGCTGGATATCTGCAGAATTAGAGACGCCGTTG
ATGTTGAAGTTTATATACCGTTGATGTTGAAGTCGTCTCTAGCTTAAGTTTAAACCGCTGATCAGCCTCG
ACTGTGCCTTCTAGTTGCCAGCCATCTGTTGTTTGCCCCTCCCCCGTGCCTTCCTTGACCCTGGAAGGTG
CCACTCCCACTGTCCTTTCCTAATAAAATGAGGAAATTGCATCGCATTGTCTGAGTAGGTGTCATTCTAT
TCTGGGGGGTGGGGTGGGGCAGGACAGCAAGGGGGAGGATTGGGAAGACAATAGCAGGCATGCTGGGGAT
GCGGTGGGCTCTATGGCTTCTGAGGCGGAAAGAACCAGCTGGGGCTCTAGGGGGTATCCCC
[124 nt withheld, positions 1602-1725]
C
[91 nt withheld, positions 1727-1817]
A
[49 nt withheld, positions 1819-1867]
CCTTTGACGTTGGAGTCCACGTTCTTT
[37 nt withheld, positions 1895-1931]
ACCCTATCTCGGTCTATTCTTTTGATTTATAAGGGATTTTGCCGATTTCGGCCTATTGGTTAAAAAATGA
GCTGATTTAACAAAAATTTAACGCGAATTAATTCTGTGGAATGTGTGTCAGTTAGGGTGTGGAAAGTCCC
CAGGCTCCCCAGCAGGCAGAAGTATGCAAAGCATGCATCTCAATTAGTCAGCAACCAGGTGTGGAAAGTC
CCCAGGCTCCCCAGCAGGCAGAAGTATGCAAAGCATGCATCTCAATTAGTCAGCAACCATAGTCCCGCCC
CTAACTCCGCCCATCCCGCCCCTAACTCCGCCCAGTTCCGCCCATTCTCCGCCCCATGGCTGACTAATTT
TTTTTATTTATGCAGAGGCCGAGGCCGCCTCTGCCTCTGAGCTATTCCAGAAGTAGTGAGGAGGCTTTTT
TGGAGGCCTAGGCTTTTGCAAAAAGCTCCCGGGAGCTTGTATATCCATTTTCGGATCTGATCAAGAGACA
GGATGAGGATCGTTTCGCATGATTGAACAAGATGGATTGCACGCAGGTTCTCCGGCCGCTTGGGTGGAGA
GGCTATTCGGCTATGACTGGGCACAACAGACAATCGGCTGCTCTGATGCCGCCGTGTTCCGGCTGTCAGC
GCAGGGGCGCCCGGTTCTTTTTGTCAAGACCGACCTGTCCGGTGCCCTGAATGAACTGCAGGACGAGGCA
GCGCGGCTATCGTGGCTGGCCACGACGGGCGTTCCTTGCGCAGCTGTGCTCGACGTTGTCACTGAAGCGG
GAAGGGACTGGCTGCTATTGGGCGAAGTGCCGGGGCAGGATCTCCTGTCATCTCACCTTGCTCCTGCCGA
GAAAGTATCCATCATGGCTGATGCAATGCGGCGGCTGCATACGCTTGATCCGGCTACCTGCCCATTCGAC
CACCAAGCGAAACATCGCATCGAGCGAGCACGTACTCGGATGGAAGCCGGTCTTGTCGATCAGGATGATC
TGGACGAAGAGCATCAGGGGCTCGCGCCAGCCGAACTGTTCGCCAGGCTCAAGGCGCGCATGCCCGACGG
CGAGGATCTCGTCGTGACCCATGGCGATGCCTGCTTGCCGAATATCATGGTGGAAAATGGCCGCTTTTCT
GGATTCATCGACTGTGGCCGGCTGGGTGTGGCGGACCGCTATCAGGACATAGCGTTGGCTACCCGTGATA
TTGCTGAAGAGCTTGGCGGCGAATGGGCTGACCGCTTCCTCGTGCTTTACGGTATCGCCGCTCCCGATTC
GCAGCGCATCGCCTTCTATCGCCTTCTTGACGAGTTCTTCTGAGCGGGACTCTGGGGTTCGAAATGACCG
ACCAAGCGACGCCCAACCTGCCATCACGAGATTTCGATTCCACCGCCGCCTTCTATGAAAGGTTGGGCTT
CGGAATCGTTTTCCGGGACGCCGGCTGGATGATCCTCCAGCGCGGGGATCTCATGCTGGAGTTCTTCGCC
CACCCCAACTTGTTTATTGCAGCTTATAATGGTTACAAATAAAGCAATAGCATCACAAATTTCACAAATA
AAGCATTTTTTTCACTGCATTCTAGTTGTGGTTTGTCCAAACTCATCAATGTATCTTATCATGTCTGTAT
ACCGTCGACCTCTAGCTAGAGCTTGGCGTAATCATGGTCATAGCTGTTTCCTGTGTGAAATTGTTATCCG
CTCACAATTCCACACAACATACGAGCCGGAAGCATAAAGTGTAAAGCCTGGGGTGCCTAATGAGTGAGCT
AACTCACATTAATTGCGTTGCGCTCACTGCCCGCTTTCCAGTCGGGAAACCTGTCGTGCCAGCTGCATTA
ATGAATCGGCCAACGCGCGGGGAGAGGCGGTTTGCGTATTGGGCGCTCTTCCGCTTCCTCGCTCACTGAC
TCGCTGCGCTCGGTCGTTCGGCTGCGGCGAGCGGTATCAGCTCACTCAAAGGCGGTAATACGGTTATCCA
CAGAATCAGGGGATAACGCAGGAAAGAACATGTGAGCAAAAGGCCAGCAAAAGGCCAGGAACCGTAAAAA
GGCCGCGTTGCTGGCGTTTTTCCATAGGCTCCGCCCCCCTGACGAGCATCACAAAAATCGACGCTCAAGT
CAGAGGTGGCGAAACCCGACAGGACTATAAAGATACCAGGCGTTTCCCCCTGGAAGCTCCCTCGTGCGCT
CTCCTGTTCCGACCCTGCCGCTTACCGGATACCTGTCCGCCTTTCTCCCTTCGGGAAGCGTGGCGCTTTC
TCATAGCTCACGCTGTAGGTATCTCAGTTCGGTGTAGGTCGTTCGCTCCAAGCTGGGCTGTGTGCACGAA
CCCCCCGTTCAGCCCGACCGCTGCGCCTTATCCGGTAACTATCGTCTTGAGTCCAACCCGGTAAGACACG
ACTTATCGCCACTGGCAGCAGCCACTGGTAACAGGATTAGCAGAGCGAGGTATGTAGGCGGTGCTACAGA
GTTCTTGAAGTGGTGGCCTAACTACGGCTACACTAGAAGAACAGTATTTGGTATCTGCGCTCTGCTGAAG
CCAGTTACCTTCGGAAAAAGAGTTGGTAGCTCTTGATCCGGCAAACAAACCACCGCTGGTAGCGGTGGTT
TTTTTGTTTGCAAGCAGCAGATTACGCGCAGAAAAAAAGGATCTCAAGAAGATCCTTTGATCTTTTCTAC
GGGGTCTGACGCTCAGTGGAACGAAAACTCACGTTAAGGGATTTTGGTCATGAGATTATCAAAAAGGATC
TTCACCTAGATCCTTTTAAATTAAAAATGAAGTTTTAAATCAATCTAAAGTATATATGAGTAAACTTGGT
CTGACAGTTACCAATGCTTAATCAGTGAGGCACCTATCTCAGCGATCTGTCTATTTCGTTCATCCATAGT
TGCCTGACTCCCCGTCGTGTAGATAACTACGATACGGGAGGGCTTACCATCTGGCCCCAGTGCTGCAATG
ATACCGCGAGACCCACGCTCACCGGCTCCAGATTTATCAGCAATAAACCAGCCAGCCGGAAGGGCCGAGC
GCAGAAGTGGTCCTGCAACTTTATCCGCCTCCATCCAGTCTATTAATTGTTGCCGGGAAGCTAGAGTAAG
TAGTTCGCCAGTTAATAGTTTGCGCAACGTTGTTGCCATTGCTACAGGCATCGTGGTGTCACGCTCGTCG
TTTGGTATGGCTTCATTCAGCTCCGGTTCCCAACGATCAAGGCGAGTTACATGATCCCCCATGTTGTGCA
AAAAAGCGGTTAGCTCCTTCGGTCCTCCGATCGTTGTCAGAAGTAAGTTGGCCGCAGTGTTATCACTCAT
GGTTATGGCAGCACTGCATAATTCTCTTACTGTCATGCCATCCGTAAGATGCTTTTCTGTGACTGGTGAG
TACTCAACCAAGTCATTCTGAGAATAGTGTATGCGGCGACCGAGTTGCTCTTGCCCGGCGTCAATACGGG
ATAATACCGCGCCACATAGCAGAACTTTAAAAGTGCTCATCATTGGAAAACGTTCTTCGGGGCGAAAACT
CTCAAGGATCTTACCGCTGTTGAGATCCAGTTCGATGTAACCCACTCGTGCACCCAACTGATCTTCAGCA
TCTTTTACTTTCACCAGCGTTTCTGGGTGAGCAAAAACAGGAAGGCAAAATGCCGCAAAAAAGGGAATAA
GGGCGACACGGAAATGTTGAATACTCATACTCTTCCTTTTTCAATATTATTGAAGCATTTATCAGGGTTA
TTGTCTCATGAGCGGATACATATTTGAATGTATTTAGAAAAATAAACAAATAGGGGTTCCGCGCACATTT
CCCCGAAAAGTGCCACCTGACGTCGACGGATCGGGAGATCTCCCGATCCCCTATGGTGCACTCTCAGTAC
AATCTGCTCTGATGCCGCATAGTTAAGCCAGTATCTGCTCCCTGCTTGTGTGTTGGAGGTCGCTGAGTAG
TGCGCGAGCAAAATTTAAGCTACAACAAGGCAAGGCTTGACCGACAATTGCATGAAGAATCTGCTTAGGG
TTAGGCGTTTTGCGCTGCTTCGCGATGTACGGGCCAGATATACGCGTTGACATTGATTATTGACTAGTTA
TTAATAGTAATCAATTACGGGGTCATTAGTTCATAGCCCATATATGGAGTTCCGCGTTACATAACTTACG
GTAAATGGCCCGCCTGGCTGACCGCCCAACGACCCCCGCCCATTGACGTCAATAATGACGTATGTTCCCA
TAGTAACGCCAATAGGGACTTTCCATTGACGTCAATGGGTGGAGTATTTACGGTAAACTGCCCACTTGGC
AGTACATCAAGTGTATCATA
Features (pLannotate 1.2.2; 20 found; start..end, strand, type, name):
    129..332     +  promoter       CMV promoter: human cytomegalovirus (CMV) immediate early promoter
    328..361     +  LTR            5' LTR (truncated) (fragment): truncated 5' long terminal repeat (LTR) from HIV-1
    377..395     +  promoter       T7 promoter: promoter for bacteriophage T7 RNA polymerase
    622..939     +  CDS            miniSOG: miniSOG is a basic (constitutively fluorescent) cyan fluorescent protein published in 2011, derived from Arabidopsis thaliana. It requires the cofactor flavin for fluorescence.
   1332..1556    +  polyA_signal   bGH poly(A) signal: bovine growth hormone polyadenylation signal
   1560..1581    +  promoter       SV40 promoter (fragment): SV40 enhancer and early promoter
   1602..2030    +  rep_origin     f1 ori (sequence partly withheld): f1 bacteriophage origin of replication; arrow indicates direction of (+) strand synthesis
   2044..2373    +  promoter       SV40 promoter: SV40 enhancer and early promoter
   2440..3231    +  CDS            neo: KKA2_KLEPN - Also known as kan, nptII. Experimental evidence at protein level: Swiss-Prot protein existence level 1. Resistance to kanamycin, neomycin, paromomycin, ribostamycin, butirosin and gentamicin B. From Klebsiella pneumoniae.
   3255..3413    +  CDS            ble (fragment): BLE_KLEPN - Experimental evidence at protein level: Swiss-Prot protein existence level 1. Binding protein with a strong affinity to the bleomycin family of antibiotics. Binds to CL990; an antimitotic-antibiotic compound. From Klebsiella pneumoniae.
   3408..3529    +  polyA_signal   SV40 poly(A) signal: SV40 polyadenylation signal
   3602..3618    -  protein_bind   lac operator: The lac repressor binds to the lac operator to inhibit transcription in E. coli. This inhibition can be relieved by adding lactose or isopropyl-β-D-thiogalactopyranoside (IPTG). lac repressor encoded by lacI
   3626..3656    -  promoter       lac promoter: promoter for the E. coli lac operon
   3671..3692    -  protein_bind   CAP binding site: CAP binding activates transcription in the presence of cAMP. E. coli catabolite activator protein
   3705..3797    -  CDS            lacI (fragment): lac repressor; lacI; The lac repressor binds to the lac operator to inhibit transcription in E. coli. This inhibition can be relieved by adding lactose or isopropyl-β-D-thiogalactopyranoside (IPTG).
   3980..4568    -  rep_origin     ori: high-copy-number ColE1/pMB1/pBR322/pUC origin of replication
   4739..5599    -  CDS            AmpR: β-lactamase; bla; confers resistance to ampicillin, carbenicillin, and related antibiotics
   5600..5704    -  promoter       AmpR promoter: bla
   5763..5815    -  misc_feature   bom (fragment): basis of mobility region from pBR322
   5970..128     +  enhancer       CMV enhancer (across the origin): human cytomegalovirus immediate early enhancer
