[The description below was written by a language model from this plasmid's Addgene catalogue record and pLannotate feature annotations shown in this document.]
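Description:
CNC3G (CASANOVA-C3 with glycine linkers) is a mammalian expression plasmid built on the pcDNA3.1 backbone that encodes a synthetic, blue-light-dependent inhibitor of Neisseria meningitidis Cas9 (NmeCas9). The associated publication title describes this as an engineered, light-switchable anti-CRISPR protein. The plasmid is propagated in E. coli through a high-copy ColE1/pUC-type origin and selected with ampicillin via the AmpR β-lactamase gene. An f1 origin is also present. For selection in mammalian cells, the backbone carries a neomycin/kanamycin phosphotransferase (neo) gene. It is driven by the SV40 enhancer/early promoter and terminated by the SV40 polyadenylation signal.

The payload sits between the CMV immediate early enhancer/promoter and the bovine growth hormone poly(A) signal, giving strong constitutive transcription in transfected mammalian cells. A T7 promoter lies just upstream of the insert. The automated annotation does not label the CNC3G open reading frame as such. The only coding feature it recognises in this region is a segment matched to miniSOG, a flavin-binding protein derived from an Arabidopsis photoreceptor domain. That match most likely reflects sequence similarity to a related flavin-binding, light-sensing domain embedded in the inhibitor rather than a fluorescent reporter, but the record does not spell out the domain architecture. The name indicates that glycine linkers are used in this variant. Short hits to an HIV-1 LTR, ble and lacI are fragments and probably annotation artefacts of the backbone.

The construct is intended for co-expression with NmeCas9 and a guide RNA, so that genome editing can be controlled optogenetically with blue light.
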