Addgene plasmid #137192: CNC3G (CASANOVA-C3 with glycine linkers)
Purpose: Expresses CNC3G (CASANOVA-C3 with glycine linkers), a blue light dependent NmeCas9 inhibitory protein
Depositing lab: Dominik Niopek. Depositing organization: Universitaet Heidelberg. Publication: Optogenetic control of Neisseria meningitidis Cas9 genome editing using an engineered, light-switchable anti-CRISPR protein. Hoffmann MD, Mathony J, Upmeier Zu Belzen J, Harteveld Z, Aschenbrenner S, Stengl C, Grimm D, Correia BE, Eils R, Niopek D. Nucleic Acids Res. 2021 Mar 18;49(5):e29. doi: 10.1093/nar/gkaa1198. PubMed 33330940.
Backbone
  Vector backbone: pcDNA3.1
  Vector type: Mammalian Expression, CRISPR, Synthetic Biology
Growth in bacteria
  Bacterial resistance: Ampicillin, 100 μg/mL
  Growth temperature: 37°C
  Growth strain: DH5alpha
  Copy number: High Copy
Gene/Insert
  Gene/Insert name: CNC3G (CASANOVA-C3 with glycine linkers)
  Species: Synthetic
  Promoter: CMV
  Cloning method: Unknown
  Sequencing primers: 5′ CMV-fw; 3′ bGH-re
Terms and licenses: Academic/Nonprofit Terms; Industry Terms: Not Available to Industry
Depositor comments: Please visit https://www.biorxiv.org/content/10.1101/858589v1 for bioRxiv preprint.
How to cite: CNC3G (CASANOVA-C3 with glycine linkers) was a gift from Dominik Niopek (Addgene plasmid # 137192 ; http://n2t.net/addgene:137192 ; RRID:Addgene_137192)
